>Addgene plasmid #71882 | pAC1356-pmax-NLSPUFb_VP64 | addgene partial sequence | sequence record 136771 | CMV-F 5'-CGCAAATGGGCGGTAGGCGTG-3'
AACCGTCAGATCACTAGTAGCTTTATTGCGGTAGTTTATCACAGTTAAATTGCTAACGCAGTCAGTGCTC
GACTGATCACAGGTAAGTATCAAGGTTACAAGACAGGTTTAAGGAGGCCAATAGAAACTGGGCTTGTCGA
GACAGAGAAGATTCTTGCGTTTCTGATAGGCACCTATTGGTCTTACTGACATCCACTTTGCCTTTCTCTC
CACAGGGAAAAAACAATTGACAAGTTTGTACAAAAAAGCAGGCTCCGAATTCACCGGTGCCGCCACCATG
GGGATCCTCCCCCCCAAGAAAAAGAGGAAGGTATCTAGAGGCCGCAGCCGCCTTTTGGAAGATTTTCGAA
ACAACCGGTACCCCAATTTACAACTGCGGGAGATTGCTGGACATATAATGGAATTTTCCCAAGACCAGCA
TGGGTCCAGATTCATTCAGCTGAAACTGGAGCGTGCCACACCAGCTGAGCGCCAGCTTGTCTTCAATGAA
ATCCTCCAGGCTGCCTACCAACTCATGGTGGATGTGTTTGGTAATTACGTCATTCAGAAGTTCTTTGAAT
TTGGCAGTCTTGAACAGAAGCTGGCTTTGGCAGAACGGATTCGAGGCCACGTCCTGTCATTGGCACTACA
GATGTATGGCTGCCGTGTTATCCAGAAAGCTCTTGAGTTTATTCCTTCAGACCAGCAGAATGAGATGGTT
CGGGAACTAGATGGCCATGTCTTGAAGTGTGTGAAAGATCAGAATGGCAATCACGTGGTTCAGAAATGCA
TTGAATGTGTACAGCCCCAGTCTTTGCAATTTATCATCGATGCGTTTAAGGGACAGGTATTTGCCTTATC
CACACATCCTTATGGCTGCCGAGTGATTCA
