>Addgene plasmid #71882 | pAC1356-pmax-NLSPUFb_VP64 | addgene partial sequence | sequence record 136935 | EBV-rev 5'-GTGGTTTGTCCAAACTCATC-3'
ATCGAGACCGAGGAGAGGGTTAGGGATAGGCTTACCTTCGAACCGCGGGCCCTCTAGACTCGAGCGGCCG
CCACTGTGCTGGATATCAACCACTTTGTACAAGAAAGCTGGGTCGAATTCTTAATTAATCAATCGATATA
TAACATATCGAGATCGAAATCGTCCAGAGCATCGGAGCCGAGCATGTCCAGATCAAAGTCATCCAATGCG
TCGCTTCCCAACATATCCAGGTCAAAGTCATCGAGGGCATCAGAACCCAGCATGTCGAGATCGAAATCGT
CCAGCGCGTCGGCGCGCCCGGATCCGGCCGGCCCCCCTAAGTCAACACCGTTCTTCATGTAGTACTTCTC
CAGCTTGGCCAGAATGTGCTTGCCATAGGTGTACTTACGAAGAGTTGCGATGTGGGGCCGGATCTTATGC
ATGACGATCTTCCGCTGGCCTGGCTCCGCCACGTCAATCATCTTCTGGACCACGTAGTTGGCATACTGGT
CCTTCATCATGGTGTATAAGGCACTGTGGGGACCGTCGTTCATGGTGCACACCTCATCGATGAGCACAGC
GCGCTCCGTACGTGAGGCGTGAGTAACACACTTCTGCACAACATTGTTTGCAAATTTGTGCTGACTCAAT
ACAAGTACATTGCCTCGGATTTCTGCTACAATTTTGCTTTTATCCTCAGGACGACCGTGCTCCAGTACAT
GTTCGATTACATAACTTCCATATTGATCCTGTACCAGCTGCTCTGTGTGCTGGTGAAGCTCCTCTAAAAT
AGGGAGTGTCTGGTCAGGGAGACAGTGCTCCAGGATTCTCTGAATCACTCGGCAGCCATAAGGATGTGTG
GATAAGGCAAATACCTGTCCCTTAAACGCATCGATGATAAATTGCAAAGACTGGGGCTGTACACATTCAA
TGCATTTCTGAACCACGTGATTGCCATTCTGATCTTTCACACACTTCAAGA
