[The description below was written by a language model from this plasmid's Addgene catalogue record.]
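Description:
pAC1356-pmax-NLSPUFb_VP64 is a mammalian expression plasmid built by Gateway cloning into the destination vector pAC90-pmax-DEST. It is maintained in standard E. coli cloning strains under kanamycin selection. The record does not state the origin of replication, the copy number, or any marker for selection in mammalian cells, and no feature table is provided, so finer details of the backbone, such as the polyadenylation signal, cannot be described here.

The payload is a synthetic fusion protein, NLS-PUFb-VP64, expressed from a CAGGS promoter followed by a chimeric intron, a combination generally used to give strong, broadly active transcription and efficient mRNA processing in mammalian cells. As the name indicates, the protein carries a nuclear localization signal, a PUFb domain and a C-terminal VP64 module. PUF domains are the programmable RNA-binding repeats of Pumilio-family proteins, and "b" designates one engineered variant, though its specific recognition motif is not given in the record. VP64 is a tetramer of the minimal VP16 activation domain that recruits the transcriptional machinery.

The plasmid belongs to the Casilio system, a CRISPR-Cas9–Pumilio hybrid developed for gene regulation and genomic labeling. In that design, effector proteins fused to a PUF domain are recruited to guide RNAs that carry matching PUF-binding sites, so that Cas9-directed targeting brings the effector to a chosen locus. This construct supplies the transcriptional activator effector. It would typically be co-transfected with the Cas9 component and a suitably tagged guide RNA to activate target genes, although those partner constructs are not part of this record.
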