Addgene plasmid #71882: pAC1356-pmax-NLSPUFb_VP64
Purpose: NLSPUFb_VP64 in expression vector pmax
Depositing lab: Albert Cheng. Depositing organization: Jackson Laboratory. Publication: Casilio: a versatile CRISPR-Cas9-Pumilio hybrid for gene regulation and genomic labeling. Cheng AW, Jillette N, Lee P, Plaskon D, Fujiwara Y, Wang W, Taghbalout A, Wang H. Cell Res. 2016 Feb;26(2):254-7. doi: 10.1038/cr.2016.3. Epub 2016 Jan 15. PubMed 26768771.
Backbone
  Vector backbone: pAC90-pmax-DEST
  Vector type: Mammalian Expression
Growth in bacteria
  Bacterial resistance: Kanamycin, 50 μg/mL
  Growth temperature: 37°C
  Growth strain: DH5alpha
  Copy number: Unknown
Gene/Insert
  Gene/Insert name: PUFb_VP64
  Species: Synthetic
  Promoter: CAGGS + chim intron
  Tag / fusion protein: VP64 (C terminal on insert)
  Cloning method: Gateway Cloning
  Sequencing primers: 5′ gggcttgtcgagacagagaagat; 3′ ACCGAGGAGAGGGTTAGGGAT
Terms and licenses: Academic/Nonprofit Terms; Industry Terms: Not Available to Industry
Depositor comments: Please visit http://casil.io for more information, updates, and protocols.
How to cite: pAC1356-pmax-NLSPUFb_VP64 was a gift from Albert Cheng (Addgene plasmid # 71882)
