LOCUS       Exported 4268 bp ds-DNA circular SYN 12-MAY-2021
DEFINITION  NLSPUFb_VP64 in expression vector pmax.
ACCESSION   .
VERSION     .
KEYWORDS    pAC1356-pmax-NLSPUFb_VP64
SOURCE      synthetic DNA construct
  ORGANISM  synthetic DNA construct
REFERENCE   1 (bases 1 to 4268)
  AUTHORS   Cheng AW, Jillette N, Lee P, Plaskon D, Fujiwara Y, Wang W,
            Taghbalout A, Wang H
  TITLE     Casilio: a versatile CRISPR-Cas9-Pumilio hybrid for gene regulation
            and genomic labeling.
  JOURNAL   Cell Res. 2016 Feb;26(2):254-7. doi: 10.1038/cr.2016.3. Epub 2016
            Jan 15.
  PUBMED    26768771
REFERENCE   2 (bases 1 to 4268)
  AUTHORS   .
  TITLE     Direct Submission
  JOURNAL   Exported May 12, 2021 from SnapGene Server 1.1.58
            http://www.snapgene.com
FEATURES             Location/Qualifiers
     source          1..4268
                     /organism="synthetic DNA construct"
                     /mol_type="other DNA"
     enhancer        138..517
                     /label=CMV enhancer
                     /note="human cytomegalovirus immediate early enhancer"
     promoter        518..721
                     /label=CMV promoter
                     /note="human cytomegalovirus (CMV) immediate early
                     promoter"
     primer_bind     672..692
                     /label=CMV-F
                     /note="Human CMV immediate early promoter, forward primer"
     intron          813..945
                     /label=chimeric intron
                     /note="chimera between introns from human beta-globin and
                     immunoglobulin heavy chain genes"
     protein_bind    960..984
                     /gene="mutant version of attB"
                     /label=attB1
                     /bound_moiety="BP Clonase(TM)"
                     /note="recombination site for the Gateway(R) BP reaction"
     regulatory      1002..1011
                     /regulatory_class="other"
                     /note="vertebrate consensus sequence for strong initiation
                     of translation (Kozak, 1987)"
     CDS             1023..1043
                     /codon_start=1
                     /product="nuclear localization signal of SV40 (simian virus
                     40) large T antigen"
                     /label=SV40 NLS
                     /translation="PKKKRKV"
     CDS             2121..2270
                     /codon_start=1
                     /product="tetrameric repeat of the minimal activation
                     domain of herpes simplex virus VP16 (Beerli et al., 1998)"
                     /label=VP64
                     /translation="DALDDFDLDMLGSDALDDFDLDMLGSDALDDFDLDMLGSDALDDF
                     DLDML"
     protein_bind    complement(2298..2322)
                     /gene="mutant version of attB"
                     /label=attB2
                     /bound_moiety="BP Clonase(TM)"
                     /note="recombination site for the Gateway(R) BP reaction"
     CDS             2375..2416
                     /codon_start=1
                     /product="epitope tag from simian virus 5"
                     /label=V5 tag
                     /translation="GKPIPNPLLGLDST"
     primer_bind     complement(2442..2461)
                     /label=EBV-rev
                     /note="SV40 polyA terminator, reverse primer"
     polyA_signal    2471..2552
                     /label=SV40 poly(A) signal
                     /note="SV40 polyadenylation signal"
     primer_bind     2496..2515
                     /label=SV40pA-R
                     /note="SV40 polyA, reverse primer"
     rep_origin      complement(2750..3337)
                     /direction=LEFT
                     /label=ori
                     /note="high-copy-number ColE1/pMB1/pBR322/pUC origin of
                     replication"
     primer_bind     complement(2830..2849)
                     /label=pBR322ori-F
                     /note="pBR322 origin, forward primer"
     CDS             complement(3418..4212)
                     /codon_start=1
                     /gene="aph(3')-II (or nptII)"
                     /product="aminoglycoside phosphotransferase from Tn5"
                     /label=NeoR/KanR
                     /note="confers resistance to neomycin, kanamycin, and G418
                     (Geneticin(R))"
                     /translation="MIEQDGLHAGSPAAWVERLFGYDWAQQTIGCSDAAVFRLSAQGRP
                     VLFVKTDLSGALNELQDEAARLSWLATTGVPCAAVLDVVTEAGRDWLLLGEVPGQDLLS
                     SHLAPAEKVSIMADAMRRLHTLDPATCPFDHQAKHRIERARTRMEAGLVDQDDLDEEHQ
                     GLAPAELFARLKASMPDGEDLVVTHGDACLPNIMVENGRFSGFIDCGRLGVADRYQDIA
                     LATRDIAEELGGEWADRFLVLYGIAAPDSQRIAFYRLLDEFF"
     primer_bind     complement(3529..3548)
                     /label=Neo-F
                     /note="Neomycin resistance gene, forward primer"
     primer_bind     4139..4158
                     /label=Neo-R
                     /note="Neomycin resistance gene, reverse primer"
ORIGIN
        1 tcaatattgg ccattagcca tattattcat tggttatata gcataaatca atattggcta
       61 ttggccattg catacgttgt atctatatca taatatgtac atttatattg gctcatgtcc
      121 aatatgaccg ccatgttggc attgattatt gactagttat taatagtaat caattacggg
      181 gtcattagtt catagcccat atatggagtt ccgcgttaca taacttacgg taaatggccc
      241 gcctggctga ccgcccaacg acccccgccc attgacgtca ataatgacgt atgttcccat
      301 agtaacgcca atagggactt tccattgacg tcaatgggtg gagtatttac ggtaaactgc
      361 ccacttggca gtacatcaag tgtatcatat gccaagtccg ccccctattg acgtcaatga
      421 cggtaaatgg cccgcctggc attatgccca gtacatgacc ttacgggact ttcctacttg
      481 gcagtacatc tacgtattag tcatcgctat taccatggtg atgcggtttt ggcagtacac
      541 caatgggcgt ggatagcggt ttgactcacg gggatttcca agtctccacc ccattgacgt
      601 caatgggagt ttgttttggc accaaaatca acgggacttt ccaaaatgtc gtaataaccc
      661 cgccccgttg acgcaaatgg gcggtaggcg tgtacggtgg gaggtctata taagcagagg
      721 tcgtttagtg aaccgtcaga tcactagtag ctttattgcg gtagtttatc acagttaaat
      781 tgctaacgca gtcagtgctc gactgatcac aggtaagtat caaggttaca agacaggttt
      841 aaggaggcca atagaaactg ggcttgtcga gacagagaag attcttgcgt ttctgatagg
      901 cacctattgg tcttactgac atccactttg cctttctctc cacagggaaa aaacaattga
      961 caagtttgta caaaaaagca ggctccgaat tcaccggtgc cgccaccatg gggatcctcc
     1021 cccccaagaa aaagaggaag gtatctagag gccgcagccg ccttttggaa gattttcgaa
     1081 acaaccggta ccccaattta caactgcggg agattgctgg acatataatg gaattttccc
     1141 aagaccagca tgggtccaga ttcattcagc tgaaactgga gcgtgccaca ccagctgagc
     1201 gccagcttgt cttcaatgaa atcctccagg ctgcctacca actcatggtg gatgtgtttg
     1261 gtaattacgt cattcagaag ttctttgaat ttggcagtct tgaacagaag ctggctttgg
     1321 cagaacggat tcgaggccac gtcctgtcat tggcactaca gatgtatggc tgccgtgtta
     1381 tccagaaagc tcttgagttt attccttcag accagcagaa tgagatggtt cgggaactag
     1441 atggccatgt cttgaagtgt gtgaaagatc agaatggcaa tcacgtggtt cagaaatgca
     1501 ttgaatgtgt acagccccag tctttgcaat ttatcatcga tgcgtttaag ggacaggtat
     1561 ttgccttatc cacacatcct tatggctgcc gagtgattca gagaatcctg gagcactgtc
     1621 tccctgacca gacactccct attttagagg agcttcacca gcacacagag cagctggtac
     1681 aggatcaata tggaagttat gtaatcgaac atgtactgga gcacggtcgt cctgaggata
     1741 aaagcaaaat tgtagcagaa atccgaggca atgtacttgt attgagtcag cacaaatttg
     1801 caaacaatgt tgtgcagaag tgtgttactc acgcctcacg tacggagcgc gctgtgctca
     1861 tcgatgaggt gtgcaccatg aacgacggtc cccacagtgc cttatacacc atgatgaagg
     1921 accagtatgc caactacgtg gtccagaaga tgattgacgt ggcggagcca ggccagcgga
     1981 agatcgtcat gcataagatc cggccccaca tcgcaactct tcgtaagtac acctatggca
     2041 agcacattct ggccaagctg gagaagtact acatgaagaa cggtgttgac ttaggggggc
     2101 cggccggatc cgggcgcgcc gacgcgctgg acgatttcga tctcgacatg ctgggttctg
     2161 atgccctcga tgactttgac ctggatatgt tgggaagcga cgcattggat gactttgatc
     2221 tggacatgct cggctccgat gctctggacg atttcgatct cgatatgtta tatatcgatt
     2281 gattaattaa gaattcgacc cagctttctt gtacaaagtg gttgatatcc agcacagtgg
     2341 cggccgctcg agtctagagg gcccgcggtt cgaaggtaag cctatcccta accctctcct
     2401 cggtctcgat tctacgcgta ccggttagca attgtttttt cgatgagttt ggacaaacca
     2461 caactagaat gcagtgaaaa aaatgcttta tttgtgaaat ttgtgatgct attgctttat
     2521 ttgtaaccat tataagctgc aataaacaag ttaacaacaa caattgcatt cattttatgt
     2581 ttcaggttca gggggaggtg tgggaggttt tttaaagcaa gtaaaacctc tacaaatgtg
     2641 gtacttaaga gggggagacc aaagggcgag acgttaaggc ctcacgtgac atgtgagcaa
     2701 aaggccagca aaaggccagg aaccgtaaaa aggccgcgtt gctggcgttt ttccataggc
     2761 tccgcccccc tgacgagcat cacaaaaatc gacgctcaag tcagaggtgg cgaaacccga
     2821 caggactata aagataccag gcgtttcccc ctggaagctc cctcgtgcgc tctcctgttc
     2881 cgaccctgcc gcttaccgga tacctgtccg cctttctccc ttcgggaagc gtggcgcttt
     2941 ctcatagctc acgctgtagg tatctcagtt cggtgtaggt cgttcgctcc aagctgggct
     3001 gtgtgcacga accccccgtt cagcccgacc gctgcgcctt atccggtaac tatcgtcttg
     3061 agtccaaccc ggtaagacac gacttatcgc cactggcagc agccactggt aacaggatta
     3121 gcagagcgag gtatgtaggc ggtgctacag agttcttgaa gtggtggcct aactacggct
     3181 acactagaag gacagtattt ggtatctgcg ctctgctgaa gccagttacc ttcggaaaaa
     3241 gagttggtag ctcttgatcc ggcaaacaaa ccacgctggt agcggtggtt tttttgtttg
     3301 caagcagcag attacgcgca gaaaaaaagg atctcaagaa gatcctttga tcttttctac
     3361 ggggtctgac gctcagtgga acgaaaactc acgttaaggg attttggtca tgccgtctca
     3421 gaagaactcg tcaagaaggc gatagaaggc gatgcgctgc gaatcgggag cggcgatacc
     3481 gtaaagcacg aggaagcggt cagcccattc gccgccaagc tcttcagcaa tatcacgggt
     3541 agccaacgct atgtcctgat agcggtccgc cacacccagc cggccacagt cgatgaatcc
     3601 agaaaagcgg ccattttcca ccatgatatt cggcaagcag gcatcgccat gggtcacgac
     3661 gagatcctcg ccgtcgggca tgctcgcctt gagcctggcg aacagttcgg ctggcgcgag
     3721 cccctgatgc tcttcgtcca gatcatcctg atcgacaaga ccggcttcca tccgagtacg
     3781 tgctcgctcg atgcgatgtt tcgcttggtg gtcgaatggg caggtagccg gatcaagcgt
     3841 atgcagccgc cgcattgcat cagccatgat ggatactttc tcggcaggag caaggtgaga
     3901 tgacaggaga tcctgccccg gcacttcgcc caatagcagc cagtcccttc ccgcttcagt
     3961 gacaacgtcg agcacagctg cgcaaggaac gcccgtcgtg gccagccacg atagccgcgc
     4021 tgcctcgtct tgcagttcat tcagggcacc ggacaggtcg gtcttgacaa aaagaaccgg
     4081 gcgcccctgc gctgacagcc ggaacacggc ggcatcagag cagccgattg tctgttgtgc
     4141 ccagtcatag ccgaatagcc tctccaccca agcggccgga gaacctgcgt gcaatccatc
     4201 ttgttcaatc ataatattat tgaagcattt atcagggttc gtctcgtccc ggtctcctcc
     4261 catgcatg
//
